>Addgene plasmid #214052 | pTarget | addgene full sequence | sequence record 428822 | Addgene NGS Result
TCAGAAGAACTCGTCAAGAAGGCGATAGAAGGCGATGCGCTGCGAATCGGGAGCGGCGATACCGTAAAGC
ACGAGGAAGCGGTCAGCCCATTCGCCGCCAAGCTCTTCAGCAATATCACGGGTAGCCAACGCTATGTCCT
GATAGCGGTCCGCCACACCCAGCCGGCCACAGTCGATGAATCCAGAAAAGCGGCCATTTTCCACCATGAT
ATTCGGCAAGCAGGCATCGCCATGGGTCACGACGAGATCCTCGCCGTCGGGCATGCGCGCCTTGAGCCTG
GCGAACAGTTCGGCTGGCGCGAGCCCCTGATGCTCTTCGTCCAGATCATCCTGATCGACAAGACCGGCTT
CCATCCGAGTACGTGCTCGCTCGATGCGATGTTTCGCTTGGTGGTCGAATGGGCAGGTAGCCGGATCAAG
CGTATGCAGCCGCCGCATTGCATCAGCCATGATGGATACTTTCTCGGCAGGAGCAAGGTGAGATGACAGG
AGATCCTGCCCCGGCACTTCGCCCAATAGCAGCCAGTCCCTTCCCGCTTCAGTGACAACGTCGAGCACAG
CTGCGCAAGGAACGCCCGTCGTGGCCAGCCACGATAGCCGCGCTGCCTCGTCCTGCAGTTCATTCAGGGC
ACCGGACAGGTCGGTCTTGACAAAAAGAACCGGGCGCCCCTGCGCTGACAGCCGGAACACGGCGGCATCA
GAGCAGCCGATTGTCTGTTGTGCCCAGTCATAGCCGAATAGCCTCTCCACCCAAGCGGCCGGAGAACCTG
CGTGCAATCCATCTTGTTCAATCATGCGAAACGATCCTCATCCTGTCTCTTGATCAGATCATGATCCCCT
GCGCCATCAGATCCTTGGCGGCAAGAAAGCCATCCAGTTTACTTTGCAGGGCTTCCCAACCTTACCAGAG
GGCGCCCCAGCTGGCAATTCCCTGTCAGACCAAGTTTACTCATATATACTTTAGATTGATTTAAAACTTC
ATTTTTAATTTAAAAGGATCTAGGTGAAGATCCTTTTTGATAATCTCATGACCAAAATCCCTTAACGTGA
GTTTTCGTTCCACTGAGCGTCAGACCCCGTAGAAAAGATCAAAGGATCTTCTTGAGATCCTTTTTTTCTG
CGCGTAATCTGCTGCTTGCAAACAAAAAAACCACCGCTACCAGCGGTGGTTTGTTTGCCGGATCAAGAGC
TACCAACTCTTTTTCCGAAGGTAACTGGCTTCAGCAGAGCGCAGATACCAAATACTGTCCTTCTAGTGTA
GCCGTAGTTAGGCCACCACTTCAAGAACTCTGTAGCACCGCCTACATACCTCGCTCTGCTAATCCTGTTA
CCAGTGGCTGCTGCCAGTGGCGATAAGTCGTGTCTTACCGGGTTGGACTCAAGACGATAGTTACCGGATA
AGGCGCAGCGGTCGGGCTGAACGGGGGGTTCGTGCACACAGCCCAGCTTGGAGCGAACGACCTACACCGA
ACTGAGATACCTACAGCGTGAGCTATGAGAAAGCGCCACGCTTCCCGAAGGGAGAAAGGCGGACAGGTAT
CCGGTAAGCGGCAGGGTCGGAACAGGAGAGCGCACGAGGGAGCTTCCAGGGGGAAACGCCTGGTATCTTT
ATAGTCCTGTCGGGTTTCGCCACCTCTGACTTGAGCGTCGATTTTTGTGATGCTCGTCAGGGGGGCGGAG
CCTATGGAAAAACGCCAGCAACGCGGCCTTTTTACGGTTCCTGGCCTTTTGCTGGCCTTTTGCTCACATG
TTCTTTCCTGCGTTATCCCCTGATTCTGTGGATAACCGTATTACCGCCTTTGAGTGAGCTGATACCGCTC
GCCGCAGCCGAACGACCGAGCGCAGCGAGTCAGTGAGCGAGGAAGCGGAAGAGCGCCTGATGCGGTATTT
TCTCCTTACGCATCTGTGCGGTATTTCACACCGCATATGGTGCACTCTCAGTACAATCTGCTCTGATGCC
GCATAGTTAAGCCAGTATACACTCCGCTATCGCTACGTGACTGGGTCATGGCTGCGCCCCGACACCCGCC
AACACCCGCTGACGCGCCCTGACGGGCTTGTCTGCTCCCGGCATCCGCTTACAGACAAGCTGTGACCGTC
TCCGGGAGCTGCATGTGTCAGAGGTTTTCACCGTCATCACCGAAACGCGCGAGGCAGCAGATCAATTCGC
GCGCGAAGGCGAAGCGGCATGCATTTACGTTGACACCATCGAATGGTGCAAAACCTTTCGCGGTATGGCA
TGATAGCGCCCGGAAGAGAGTCAATTCAGGGTGGTGAATGTGAAACCAGTAACGTTATACGATGTCGCAG
AGTATGCCGGTGTCTCTTATCAGACCGTTTCCCGCGTGGTGAACCAGGCCAGCCACGTTTCTGCGAAAAC
GCGGGAAAAAGTGGAAGCGGCGATGGCGGAGCTGAATTACATTCCCAACCGCGTGGCACAACAACTGGCG
GGCAAACAGTCGTTGCTGATTGGCGTTGCCACCTCCAGTCTGGCCCTGCACGCGCCGTCGCAAATTGTCG
CGGCGATTAAATCTCGCGCCGATCAACTGGGTGCCAGCGTGGTGGTGTCGATGGTAGAACGAAGCGGCGT
CGAAGCCTGTAAAGCGGCGGTGCACAATCTTCTCGCGCAACGCGTCAGTGGGCTGATCATTAACTATCCG
CTGGATGACCAGGATGCCATTGCTGTGGAAGCTGCCTGCACTAATGTTCCGGCGTTATTTCTTGATGTCT
CTGACCAGACACCCATCAACAGTATTATTTTCTCCCATGAAGACGGTACGCGACTGGGCGTGGAGCATCT
GGTCGCATTGGGTCACCAGCAAATCGCGCTGTTAGCGGGCCCATTAAGTTCTGTCTCGGCGCGTCTGCGT
CTGGCTGGCTGGCATAAATATCTCACTCGCAATCAAATTCAGCCGATAGCGGAACGGGAAGGCGACTGGA
GTGCCATGTCCGGTTTTCAACAAACCATGCAAATGCTGAATGAGGGCATCGTTCCCACTGCGATGCTGGT
TGCCAACGATCAGATGGCGCTGGGCGCAATGCGCGCCATTACCGAGTCCGGGCTGCGCGTTGGTGCGGAT
ATCTCGGTAGTGGGATACGACGATACCGAAGACAGCTCATGTTATATCCCGCCGTTAACCACCATCAAAC
AGGATTTTCGCCTGCTGGGGCAAACCAGCGTGGACCGCTTGCTGCAACTCTCTCAGGGCCAGGCGGTGAA
GGGCAATCAGCTGTTGCCCGTCTCACTGGTGAAAAGAAAAACCACCCTGGCGCCCAATACGCAAACCGCC
TCTCCCCGCGCGTTGGCCGATTCATTAATGCAGCTGGCACGACAGGTTTCCCGACTGGAAAGCGGGCAGT
GAGCGCAACGCAATTAATGTAAGTTAGCGCGAATTGATCTGGTTTGACAGCTTATCATCGACTGCACGGT
GCACCAATGCTTCTGGCGTCAGGCAGCCATCGGAAGCTGTGGTATGGCTGTGCAGGTCGTAAATCACTGC
ATAATTCGTGTCGCTCAAGGCGCACTCCCGTTCTGGATAATGTTTTTTGCGCCGACATCATAACGGTTCT
GGCAAATATTCTGAAATGAGCTGTTGACAATTAATCATCCGGCTCGTATAATGTGTGGAATTGTGAGCGG
ATAACAATTTCACACAGGAAACAGCGCCGCTGAGAAAAAGCGAAGCGGCACTGCTCTTTAACAATTTATC
AGACAATCTGTGTGGGCACTCGACCGGAATTATCGATTAACTTTATTATTAAAAATTAAAGAGGTATATA
TTAATGTATCGATTAAATAAGGAGGAATAAACCATGGGGGGTTCTCATCATCATCATCATCATGGTATGG
CTAGCATGACTGGTGGACAGCAAATGGGTCGGGATCTGTACGACGATGACGATAAGGATCCAACCCTTTT
CCAAGCTTTCCGAGGGAGTTGAAGCTTGGTTCAAAGAACGTATCAAGAGCAGCATGCTTCCAAGGGCGAA
TTCGAAGCTTGGCTGTTTTGGCGGATGAGAGAAGATTTTCAGCCTGATACAGATTAAATCAGAACGCAGA
AGCGGTCTGATAAAACAGAATTTGCCTGGCGGCAGTAGCGCGGTGGTCCCACCTGACCCCATGCCGAACT
CAGAAGTGAAACGCCGTAGCGCCGATGGTAGTGTGGGGTCTCCCCATGCGAGAGTAGGGAACTGCCAGGC
ATCAAATAAAACGAAAGGCTCAGTCGAAAGACTGGGCCTTTCGTTTTATCTGTTGTTTGTCGGTGAACGC
TCTCCTGAGTAGGACAAATCCGCCGGGAGCGGATTTGAACGTTGCGAAGCAACGGCCCGGAGGGTGGCGG
GCAGGACGCCCGCCATAAACTGCCAGGCATCAAATTAAGCAGAAGGCCATCCTGACGGATGGCCTTTTTG
CGTTTCTACAAACTCTATTCTCACCAATAAAAAACGCCCGGCGGCAACCGAGCGTTCTGAACAAATCCAG
ATGGAGTTCTGAGGTCATTACTGGATCTATCAACAGGAGTCCAAGCGAGCTCTCGAACCCCAGAGTCCCG
C
Features (pLannotate 1.2.2; 20 found; start..end, strand, type, name):
      4..795     -  CDS            neo: KKA2_KLEPN - Also known as kan, nptII. Experimental evidence at protein level: Swiss-Prot protein existence level 1. Resistance to kanamycin, neomycin, paromomycin, ribostamycin, butirosin and gentamicin B. From Klebsiella pneumoniae.
    827..931     -  CDS            tnpA (fragment): TN5P_ECOLX - Also known as tnp. Experimental evidence at protein level: Swiss-Prot protein existence level 1. Mediates transposition of transposon Tn5 by a 'cut and paste' mechanism. First, the monomeric transposase binds the 19 bp inverted DNA repeats flanking the transposon. Then, dimerization of the DNA- bound transposase creates a synaptic DNA complex. After nicking of the first DNA strand, excision of the transposon proceeds through a series of intermediates. The transposase then mediates the insertion of the transposon at a new site by strand transfer. The activity of the wild- type tran
   1102..1690    +  rep_origin     ori: high-copy-number ColE1/pMB1/pBR322/pUC origin of replication
   1876..2016    -  misc_feature   bom: basis of mobility region from pBR322
   2118..2158    -  CDS            rop (fragment): Rop protein, which maintains plasmids at low copy number; rop
   2202..2279    +  promoter       lacIq promoter: lacI (mutant); In the lacIq allele, a single base change in the promoter boosts expression of the lacI gene about 10-fold.
   2280..3362    +  CDS            lacI: lac repressor; lacI; The lac repressor binds to the lac operator to inhibit transcription in E. coli. This inhibition can be relieved by adding lactose or isopropyl-β-D-thiogalactopyranoside (IPTG).
   3404..3421    +  promoter       tet promoter (fragment): E. coli promoter for tetracycline efflux protein gene
   3417..3518    -  CDS            yciV (fragment): RNAAM_ECOLI - Also known as trpH From Escherichia coli (strain K12).
   3594..3623    +  promoter       trc promoter: strong E. coli promoter; hybrid between the trp and lac UV5 promoters
   3631..3647    +  protein_bind   lac operator: The lac repressor binds to the lac operator to inhibit transcription in E. coli. This inhibition can be relieved by adding lactose or isopropyl-β-D-thiogalactopyranoside (IPTG). lac repressor encoded by lacI
   3664..3733    +  misc_feature   rrnG antiterminator: antiterminator from the E. coli rrnG leader region (Berg et al., 1989)
   3784..3810    +  CDS            minicistron: synthetic cistron containing a ribosome binding site (Shine-Dalgarno sequence), for enhancing the bacterial expression of a downstream cistron (Schoner, 1997) This first cistron should terminate 3 bp upstream of the ATG for the second cistron.
   3826..3846    +  CDS            capTEV™ (fragment): composite tag for in vivo biotinylation, TEV protease cleavage, and 6xHis tagging
   3847..3879    +  CDS            T7 tag (gene 10 leader): leader peptide from bacteriophage T7 gene 10 promotes efficient translation in E. coli
   3883..3906    +  CDS            Xpress™ tag: Xpress™ epitope tag, including an enterokinase recognition and cleavage site
   4084..4199    +  ncRNA          5S rRNA: Accession: RF00001 - 5S ribosomal RNA
   4203..4289    +  terminator     rrnB T1 terminator: Escherichia coli rrnB; transcription terminator T1 from the E. coli rrnB gene
   4381..4408    +  terminator     rrnB T2 terminator: transcription terminator T2 from the E. coli rrnB gene
   4427..4521    -  terminator     lambda t0 terminator: transcription terminator from phage lambda
