[The description below was written by a language model from this plasmid's Addgene catalogue record and pLannotate feature annotations shown in this document.]
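Description:
pTarget is a 4,551 nt bacterial expression plasmid that supplies a target RNA for the type III CRISPR-Cas complex of Haliangium. The catalogue lists a pUC backbone. In line with this, the feature table shows a high-copy ColE1/pUC-type origin, together with a pBR322 bom region and only a short remnant of rop. Selection in E. coli is by kanamycin, conferred by the Tn5-derived neo/nptII aminoglycoside phosphotransferase gene, which sits next to a small leftover fragment of the Tn5 transposase.

The expression cassette resembles a pTrcHis-style architecture. A trc promoter (a trp/lac UV5 hybrid) is followed by a lac operator, and the plasmid carries its own lacI gene under the lacIq promoter, so transcription is repressed until relieved by IPTG or lactose. Downstream lie the rrnG antiterminator, a minicistron with a ribosome binding site, and leader and tag segments inherited from the parent vector: a His-tag-containing fragment, the T7 gene 10 leader and the Xpress epitope. The cassette closes with a 5S rRNA segment and the rrnB T1 and T2 terminators, and a lambda t0 terminator lies beyond these on the opposite strand.

The synthetic target sequence, introduced by Gibson cloning, is not annotated as a separate feature. It may sit in the unannotated stretch between the tags and the 5S rRNA/terminator region, but the record does not give its position. The plasmid is stated to be identical to its companion pNon-target except for the presence of a protospacer. The pair therefore serves as matched target and control for testing whether transcription of a complementary RNA activates the type III system in cells.
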