Addgene plasmid #214052: pTarget
Purpose: Expresses target sequence for Haliangium type III CRISPR-Cas complex; identical to pNon-target (Addgene plasmid # 214053) but contains a protospacer.
Depositing lab: Raymond Staals. Depositing organization: Wageningen University, Department Agrotechnology & Food Sciences. Publication: Type III-B CRISPR-Cas cascade of proteolytic cleavages. Steens JA, Bravo JPK, Salazar CRP, Yildiz C, Amieiro AM, Kostlbacher S, Prinsen SHP, Andres AS, Patinios C, Bardis A, Barendregt A, Scheltema RA, Ettema TJG, van der Oost J, Taylor DW, Staals RHJ. Science. 2024 Feb 2;383(6682):512-519. doi: 10.1126/science.adk0378. Epub 2024 Feb 1. PubMed 38301007.
Backbone
  Vector backbone: pUC
  Vector type: Bacterial Expression ; target RNA plasmid
Growth in bacteria
  Bacterial resistance: Kanamycin, 50 μg/mL
  Growth temperature: 37°C
  Growth strain: DH5alpha
  Copy number: High Copy
Gene/Insert
  Gene/Insert name: Target sequence
  Species: Synthetic
  Promoter: trc promoter
  Cloning method: Gibson Cloning
Terms and licenses: Academic/Nonprofit Terms; Industry Terms: Not Available to Industry
Depositor comments: Please visit https://doi.org/10.1101/2023.06.23.546230 for bioRxiv preprint.
How to cite: pTarget was a gift from Raymond Staals (Addgene plasmid # 214052 ; http://n2t.net/addgene:214052 ; RRID:Addgene_214052)
